>Addgene plasmid #1514 | L2630 | depositor full sequence | sequence record 124 | Author sequence
ATGACCATGATTACGCCAAGCTTGCATGCCTGCAGGTCGACTCTAGAGGATCGTCATCCACAGTGTAATG
TAAGATGGTTCAGAGATTCAGAAGAGAGGCAGAGATAGCCTCATCCCACTCAATTGATGAGAGAATGGGA
TCCCCAGCTTGCATGCCTGCAGGTCGAGGCATTTGAATTGGGGGTGGTGGACAGTAACTGTCTGTAATAA
TAATTACTCCTGACCAGGTTGCAATTCGAGTTTTGATAAGCATAATTATACCTTGTACATTGTGGGTTTT
GTGCTGTGGACGTTTTATTGTGACATCCCCATAAGCTACAAGAACAAAAATGAAATGTAAAAGTATTGAA
AACGTCGTACATTTTATATCTGAGTAGTATCCTTTGCTTTAAATGTCCATAAAACTAATTTTATAATCAA
TAAAACAACGTTTGTAAATCAACTGAGTTTACAAGTAGAGACATTGAGGGATACTTTCACTATGCTAAAG
TGATAATCGACCAAATAATAACTTCACTTTGGTATTTATTCCTGTCTTATAAATGTTATGTATGAATTAA
ATTCATATGCATATGGCTCACTCTGACAATTTTTAATAATCTTCCAGATCAATATTGACTACCGATGCGG
GTGGTCTTTTGCTTTGAATTCTGCTGAACTTTACACCCCGAACAGCAATGTGTGCTTCAGCCTAAAAAAA
AGTAAGTGTGTTAATCAGTGCCCCCGATTCTTCATTTTTTGCCCCTCTCTCCCGTTTCGTCGGCAAAAGA
AGAGAAAATAAAGATAAGTCTCAAGATAGGTTGGTAATCGCTAAAGTGGTTGTGTGGATAAGAGTAGCAA
AATGGCAGGAAGAGCACTTTGCGCGCACACACTGTACTCATTGTTCTGGATAAAATTCTCTCGTTGTTTG
CCGTCGGATGTCTGCCTCTCTGCATTGAGCCGGCTTCTTCACTATCTTTAGTTAACCTAAAATGCCGTTT
CTTTTCTCGTATCCCCACTATCCCGTTGAGGTTCTCTGCTCTCTTCGCTCCCTACCGCCAGCGAGCAACT
ATCCGTGGGGGCGCCTTGCTCGGAAGATGGGGGGGAAGAAAGAAGATTTTTGCTATTTGCACTTGAGAAA
GAGACTTTTCCTGCGTCGATGGTTAGAGAACAGTGTGCAGACACTTTTCAGCTACCTAGAATTACAATTG
GATATCCCCGCCTCCCAATCCACCCACCCAGGGAAAAAGAAGGGCTCGCCGAAAATCAAAGTTATCTCCA
GGCTCGCGCATCCCACCGAGCGGTTGACTTCTCTCCACCACTTTTCATTTTAACCCTCGGGGTACGGGAT
TGGCCAAAGGACCCAAAGGTATGTTTCGAATGATACTAACATAACATAGAACATTTTCAGGAGGACCCTT
GGAGGGTACCGAGCTCAGAAAAAATGACTGCTCCAAAGAAGAAGCGTAAGGTACCGGTAGAAAAAATGAG
TAAAGGAGAAGAACTTTTCACTGGAGTTGTCCCAATTCTTGTTGAATTAGATGGTGATGTTAATGGGCAC
AAATTTTCTGTCAGTGGAGAGGGTGAAGGTGATGCAACATACGGAAAACTTACCCTTAAATTTATTTGCA
CTACTGGAAAACTACCTGTTCCATGGGTAAGTTTAAACATATATATACTAACTAACCCTGATTATTTAAA
TTTTCAGCCAACACTTGTCACTACTTTCTGTTATGGTGTTCAATGCTTCTCGAGATACCCAGATCATATG
AAACGGCATGACTTTTTCAAGAGTGCCATGCCCGAAGGTTATGTACAGGAAAGAACTATATTTTTCAAAG
ATGACGGGAACTACAAGACACGTAAGTTTAAACAGTTCGGTACTAACTAACCATACATATTTAAATTTTC
AGGTGCTGAAGTCAAGTTTGAAGGTGATACCCTTGTTAATAGAATCGAGTTAAAAGGTATTGATTTTAAA
GAAGATGGAAACATTCTTGGACACAAATTGGAATACAACTATAACTCACACAATGTATACATCATGGCAG
ACAAACAAAAGAATGGAATCAAAGTTGTAAGTTTAAACATGATTTTACTAACTAACTAATCTGATTTAAA
TTTTCAGAACTTCAAAATTAGACACAACATTGAAGATGGAAGCGTTCAACTAGCAGACCATTATCAACAA
AATACTCCAATTGGCGATGGCCCTGTCCTTTTACCAGACAACCATTACCTGTCCACACAATCTGCCCTTT
CGAAAGATCCCAACGAAAAGAGAGACCACATGGTCCTTCTTGAGTTTGTAACAGCTGCTGGGATTACACA
TGGCATGGATGAACTATACAAATAGCATTCGTAGAATTGTAAGTTTAAACTTTCTCATACTAACTAACGC
GCTCTATTTAAATTTTCAGAATTCCAACTGAGCGCCGGTCGCTACCATTACCAACTTGTCTGGTGTCAAA
AATAATAGGGGCCGCTGTCATCAGAGTAAGTTTAAACTGAGTTCTACTAACTAACGAGTAATATTTAAAT
TTTCAGCATCTCGCGCCCGTGCCTCTGACTTCTAAGTCCAATTACTCTTCAACATCCCTACATGCTCTTT
CTCCCTGTGCTCCCACCCCCTATTTTTGTTATTATCAAAAAACTTCTCTTAATTTCTTTGTTTTTTAGCT
TCTTTTAAGTCACCTCTAACAATGAAATTGTGTAGATTCAAAAATAGAATTAATTCGTAATAAAAAGTCG
AAAAAAATTGTGCTCCCTCCCCCCATTAATAATAATTCTATCCCAAAATCTACACAATGTTCTGTGTACA
CTTCTTATGTTTTTTACTTCTGATAAATTTTTTTGAAACATCATAGAAAAAACCGCACACAAAATACCTT
ATCATATGTTACGTTTCAGTTTATGACCGCAATTTTTATTTCTTCGCACGTCTGGGCCTCTCATGACGTC
AAATCATGCTCATCGTGAAAAAGTTTTGGAGTATTTTTGGAATTTTTCAATCAAGTGAAAGTTTATGAAA
TTAATTTTCCTGCTTTTGCTTTTTGGGGTTTCCCCTATTGTTTGTCAAGATTTCGAGGACGGCGTTTTTC
TTGCTAAAATCACAAGTATTGATGAGCACGATGCAAGAAAGATCGGAAGAAGGTTTGGGTTTGAGGCTCA
GTGGAAGGTGAGTAGAAGTTGATAATTTGAAAGTGGAGTAGTGTCTATGGGGTTTTTGCCTTAAATGACA
GAATACATTCCCAATATACCAAACATAACTGTTTCCTACTAGTCGGCCGTACGGGCCCTTTCGTCTCGCG
CGTTTCGGTGATGACGGTGAAAACCTCTGACACATGCAGCTCCCGGAGACGGTCACAGCTTGTCTGTAAG
CGGATGCCGGGAGCAGACAAGCCCGTCAGGGCGCGTCAGCGGGTGTTGGCGGGTGTCGGGGCTGGCTTAA
CTATGCGGCATCAGAGCAGATTGTACTGAGAGTGCACCATATGCGGTGTGAAATACCGCACAGATGCGTA
AGGAGAAAATACCGCATCAGGCGGCCTTAAGGGCCTCGTGATACGCCTATTTTTATAGGTTAATGTCATG
ATAATAATGGTTTCTTAGACGTCAGGTGGCACTTTTCGGGGAAATGTGCGCGGAACCCCTATTTGTTTAT
TTTTCTAAATACATTCAAATATGTATCCGCTCATGAGACAATAACCCTGATAAATGCTTCAATAATATTG
AAAAAGGAAGAGTATGAGTATTCAACATTTCCGTGTCGCCCTTATTCCCTTTTTTGCGGCATTTTGCCTT
CCTGTTTTTGCTCACCCAGAAACGCTGGTGAAAGTAAAAGATGCTGAAGATCAGTTGGGTGCACGAGTGG
GTTACATCGAACTGGATCTCAACAGCGGTAAGATCCTTGAGAGTTTTCGCCCCGAAGAACGTTTTCCAAT
GATGAGCACTTTTAAAGTTCTGCTATGTGGCGCGGTATTATCCCGTATTGACGCCGGGCAAGAGCAACTC
GGTCGCCGCATACACTATTCTCAGAATGACTTGGTTGAGTACTCACCAGTCACAGAAAAGCATCTTACGG
ATGGCATGACAGTAAGAGAATTATGCAGTGCTGCCATAACCATGAGTGATAACACTGCGGCCAACTTACT
TCTGACAACGATCGGAGGACCGAAGGAGCTAACCGCTTTTTTGCACAACATGGGGGATCATGTAACTCGC
CTTGATCGTTGGGAACCGGAGCTGAATGAAGCCATACCAAACGACGAGCGTGACACCACGATGCCTGTAG
CAATGGCAACAACGTTGCGCAAACTATTAACTGGCGAACTACTTACTCTAGCTTCCCGGCAACAATTAAT
AGACTGGATGGAGGCGGATAAAGTTGCAGGACCACTTCTGCGCTCGGCCCTTCCGGCTGGCTGGTTTATT
GCTGATAAATCTGGAGCCGGTGAGCGTGGGTCTCGCGGTATCATTGCAGCACTGGGGCCAGATGGTAAGC
CCTCCCGTATCGTAGTTATCTACACGACGGGGAGTCAGGCAACTATGGATGAACGAAATAGACAGATCGC
TGAGATAGGTGCCTCACTGATTAAGCATTGGTAACTGTCAGACCAAGTTTACTCATATATACTTTAGATT
GATTTAAAACTTCATTTTTAATTTAAAAGGATCTAGGTGAAGATCCTTTTTGATAATCTCATGACCAAAA
TCCCTTAACGTGAGTTTTCGTTCCACTGAGCGTCAGACCCCGTAGAAAAGATCAAAGGATCTTCTTGAGA
TCCTTTTTTTCTGCGCGTAATCTGCTGCTTGCAAACAAAAAAACCACCGCTACCAGCGGTGGTTTGTTTG
CCGGATCAAGAGCTACCAACTCTTTTTCCGAAGGTAACTGGCTTCAGCAGAGCGCAGATACCAAATACTG
TCCTTCTAGTGTAGCCGTAGTTAGGCCACCACTTCAAGAACTCTGTAGCACCGCCTACATACCTCGCTCT
GCTAATCCTGTTACCAGTGGCTGCTGCCAGTGGCGATAAGTCGTGTCTTACCGGGTTGGACTCAAGACGA
TAGTTACCGGATAAGGCGCAGCGGTCGGGCTGAACGGGGGGTTCGTGCACACAGCCCAGCTTGGAGCGAA
CGACCTACACCGAACTGAGATACCTACAGCGTGAGCATTGAGAAAGCGCCACGCTTCCCGAAGGGAGAAA
GGCGGACAGGTATCCGGTAAGCGGCAGGGTCGGAACAGGAGAGCGCACGAGGGAGCTTCCAGGGGGAAAC
GCCTGGTATCTTTATAGTCCTGTCGGGTTTCGCCACCTCTGACTTGAGCGTCGATTTTTGTGATGCTCGT
CAGGGGGGCGGAGCCTATGGAAAAACGCCAGCAACGCGGCCTTTTTACGGTTCCTGGCCTTTTGCTGGCC
TTTTGCTCACATGTTCTTTCCTGCGTTATCCCCTGATTCTGTGGATAACCGTATTACCGCCTTTGAGTGA
GCTGATACCGCTCGCCGCAGCCGAACGACCGAGCGCAGCGAGTCAGTGAGCGAGGAAGCGGAAGAGCGCC
CAATACGCAAACCGCCTCTCCCCGCGCGTTGGCCGATTCATTAATGCAGCTGGCACGACAGGTTTCCCGA
CTGGAAAGCGGGCAGTGAGCGCAACGCAATTAATGTGAGTTAGCTCACTCATTAGGCACCCCAGGCTTTA
CACTTTATGCTTCCGGCTCGTATGTTGTGTGGAATTGTGAGCGGATAACAATTTCACACAGGAAACAGCT
Features (pLannotate 1.2.2; 13 found; start..end, strand, type, name):
     18..52      -  misc_feature   MCS (fragment): pUC18/19 multiple cloning site
    146..167     -  misc_feature   MCS (fragment): pUC18/19 multiple cloning site
   1469..2329    +  CDS            sg25: sg25 is a basic (constitutively fluorescent) green fluorescent protein published in 1997, derived from Aequorea victoria.
   3005..3157    +  CDS            aex-5 (fragment): AEX5_CAEEL - Also known as kpc-3 From Caenorhabditis elegans.
   3285..3320    +  CDS            rop (fragment): Rop protein, which maintains plasmids at low copy number; rop
   3422..3521    +  misc_feature   bom (fragment): basis of mobility region from pBR322
   3619..3723    +  promoter       AmpR promoter: bla
   3724..4584    +  CDS            AmpR: β-lactamase; bla; confers resistance to ampicillin, carbenicillin, and related antibiotics
   4755..5343    +  rep_origin     ori: high-copy-number ColE1/pMB1/pBR322/pUC origin of replication
   5526..5618    +  CDS            lacI (fragment): lac repressor; lacI; The lac repressor binds to the lac operator to inhibit transcription in E. coli. This inhibition can be relieved by adding lactose or isopropyl-β-D-thiogalactopyranoside (IPTG).
   5631..5652    +  protein_bind   CAP binding site: CAP binding activates transcription in the presence of cAMP. E. coli catabolite activator protein
   5667..5697    +  promoter       lac promoter: promoter for the E. coli lac operon
   5705..5721    +  protein_bind   lac operator: The lac repressor binds to the lac operator to inhibit transcription in E. coli. This inhibition can be relieved by adding lactose or isopropyl-β-D-thiogalactopyranoside (IPTG). lac repressor encoded by lacI
