[The description below was written by a language model from this plasmid's Addgene catalogue record and pLannotate feature annotations shown in this document.]
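Description:
L2630 (Fire Lab miniprep designation pPD98.41) is a Caenorhabditis elegans expression vector from the 1997 Fire Lab Vector Kit, catalogued as an empty backbone of about 5.7 kb with no dedicated insert; the parental backbone is listed as unknown. In E. coli it is maintained through a high-copy ColE1/pUC-type origin and selected with ampicillin via the bla (AmpR) gene and its promoter. The feature table also detects pUC-style remnants, including fragments of the pUC18/19 multiple cloning site, a lac promoter/operator with CAP binding site, and short lacI, rop and bom fragments. These are vector scaffold residue rather than functional parts of the worm cassette.

The payload is described by the modular segment list in the record. It begins with an unc-54 enhancer element, followed by myo-2 upstream sequences (myo2-1090 and the myo-2 5' region). Next come a synthetic intron (IVSA), an SV40 nuclear localisation signal, and a GFP coding region carrying the S65C substitution that is split into N-terminal, central and C-terminal pieces by further synthetic introns (IVSR, IVSS, IVST), with additional intron segments (IVSM, IVSL) listed after it. Such introns are typically included to improve transgene expression in worms. The automated annotation finds the GFP coding region as a single roughly 860 nt feature, and it does not annotate the enhancer, promoter, NLS or introns. A short downstream match to aex-5 is a fragment call whose significance the record does not explain, and no 3' UTR is named. The combination of a body-wall muscle myosin enhancer with pharyngeal myosin promoter sequences suggests a nuclear-GFP reporter for testing enhancer or promoter activity. The record itself does not state a specific purpose and refers to the kit documentation for details.
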