Addgene plasmid #1514: L2630
Purpose: (Empty Backbone)
Depositing lab: Andrew Fire. Depositing organization: Carnegie Institution for Science.
Backbone
  Vector backbone: Unknown
  Backbone size (bp): 5746
  Vector type: Worm Expression
Growth in bacteria
  Bacterial resistance: Ampicillin, 100 μg/mL
  Growth temperature: 37°C
  Growth strain: DH5alpha
  Copy number: Unknown
Gene/Insert
  Gene/Insert name: None
  Tag / fusion protein: unc54enh, myo2-1090, myo25', IVSA, SV40NLS, gfpN, IVSR, gfpS65C, IVSS, IVST, gfpC, IVSM, IVSL
  Cloning method: Restriction Enzyme
Terms and licenses: Academic/Nonprofit Terms; Industry Terms: Not Available to Industry
Depositor comments: See Fire Lab Vector Kit Documentation 1997. Fire Lab Miniprep Number pPD98.41, Ligation number L2630.
How to cite: L2630 was a gift from Andrew Fire (Addgene plasmid # 1514 ; http://n2t.net/addgene:1514 ; RRID:Addgene_1514)
