>Addgene plasmid #1514 | L2630 | addgene partial sequence | sequence record 16654 | 1514_m13reverse
NNNGNGGNCGACTCTAGAGGATCGTCATCCACAGTGTAATGTAAGATGGTTCAGAGATTCAGAAGAGAGG
CAGAGATAGCCTCATCCCACTCAATTGATGAGAGAATGGGATCCCCAGCTTGCATGCCTGCAGGTCGAGG
CATTTGAATTGGGGGTGGTGGACAGTAACTGTCTGTAATAATAATTACTCCTGACCAGGTTGCAATTCGA
GTTTTGATAAGCATAATTATACCTTGTACATTGTGGGTTTTGTGCTGTGGACGTTTTATTGTGACATCCC
CATAAGCTACAAGAACAAAAATGAAATGTAAAAGTATTGAAAACGTCGTACATTTTATATCTGAGTAGTA
TCCTTTGCTTTAAATGTCCATAAAACTAATTTTATAATCAATAAAACAACGTTTGTAAATCAACTGAGTT
TACAAGTAGAGACATTGAGGGATACTTTCACTATGCTAAAGTGATAATCGACCAAATAATAACTTCACTT
TGGTATTTATTCCTGTCTTATAAATGTTATGTATGAATTAAATTCATATGCATATGGCTCACTCTGACAA
TTTTTAATAATCTTCCAGATCAATATTGACTACCGATGCGGGTGGTCTTTTGCTTTGAATTCTGCTGAAC
TTTACACCCCGAACAGCAATGTGTGCTTCAGCCTAAAAAAAAGTAAGTGTGTTAATCAGTGCCCCCGATT
CTTCATTTTTTGCCCCTCTCTCCCGTTTCGTCGGCAAAAGAAGAGAAAATAAAGATAAGTCTCAAGATAG
GTTGGTAATCGCTAAAGTGGTTGTGTGGATAAGAGTAGCAAAATGGCAGGAAGAGCACTTTGCGCGCACA
CACTGTACTCATTGTTCTGGATAAAATTCTCTCGTTGTTTGCCGTCGGATGTCTGCCTCTCTGCATTGAG
CCGGCTTCTTCACTATCTTTAGTTAACCTAAAATGCCGTTTCTTTCCTCGTATCCCCACTATCCCGTTGA
GGTTCTCTGCTCTCTTCGCTCCTACCGCCAGCGANCAACTATCCGNGGGGGCNCNTGCTCGAAGATGGGG
GGAANAAAAANATTTTGCTATTGCCCTGAAAAAANACNTTCCNGCCCCANGNTAAANAACNGGGGNCAAC
CCNTTNCNCCNCCAAAATANATGGAATCCCCCCCCCCCNCCCCCCCCCGGGAAAAANGNCCCCCAAANCA
NATNTCCCGGNCNCCNCCCCNNGGGGGATTNCCCCCCCTTTTTTTACCCCCGGGNGGGTGGCCANACCNA
GGGGTTTCAANAAAAAANNAAAANTTNNGNNCCCGGGGGCCCCCAAAAAGGCCCCAAAAAGNGGCCCAAA
ANAAAAAANTN
